>Addgene plasmid #164678 | pBI-CMV1-mir144m4~451-CMV2-mir1 | addgene full sequence | sequence record 327562 | Addgene NGS Result
CGTTACATAACTTACGGTAAATGGCCCGCCTGGCTGACCGCCCAACGACCCCCGCCCATTGACGTCAATA
ATGACGTATGTTCCCATAGTAACGCCAATAGGGACTTTCCATTGACGTCAATGGGTGGAGTATTTACGGT
AAACTGCCCACTTGGCAGTACATCAAGTGTATCATATGCCAAGTACGCCCCCTATTGACGTCAATGACGG
TAAATGGCCCGCCTGGCATTATGCCCAGTACATGACCTTATGGGACTTTCCTACTTGGCAGTACATCTAC
GTATTAGTCATCGCTATTACCATGGTGATGCGGTTTTGGCAGTACATCAATGGGCGTGGATAGCGGTTTG
ACTCACGGGGATTTCCAAGTCTCCACCCCATTGACGTCAATGGGAGTTTGTTTTGGCACCAAAATCAACG
GGACTTTCCAAAATGTCGTAACAACTCCGCCCCATTGACGCAAATGGGCGGTAGGCGTGTACGGTGGGAG
GTCTATATAAGCAGAGCTGGTTTAGTGAACCGTCAGATCCGCTAGGGATCCTCTAGTCAGCTGACGCGTG
CTAGCGCGGCCGCGTTCTGCCCCCAGCCCCTCACAGTGCTTTTCAAGCCATGCTTCCTGTGCCCCCAGTG
GGGCCCTGGCTGGGATATCATCATATACTGTAAGTTTGCGATGAGACACTACAGTATAGATGATGTACTA
GTCCGGGCACCCCCTGGGCTGGAGCCTGACAAGGAGGACAGGAGAGATGCTGCAAGCCCAAGAAGCTCTC
TGCTCAGCCTGTCACAACCTACTGACTGCCAGGGCACTTGGGAATGGCAAGGAAACCGTTACCATTACTG
AGTTTAGTAATGGTAATGGTTCTCTTGCTATACCCAGAAAACGTGCCAGGAAGAGAACTCAGGACCCTGA
AGCAGACTACTGGAAGGGAGACTCCAAAGCTTGTCGACGATATCTCCAGAGGATCATAATCAGCCATACC
ACATTTGTAGAGGTTTTACTTGCTTTAAAAAACCTCCCACACCTCCCCCTGAACCTGAAACATAAAATGA
ATGCAATTGTTGTTGTTAACTTGTTTATTGCAGCTTATAATGGTTACAAATAAAGCAATAGCATCACAAA
TTTCACAAATAAAGCATTTTTTTCACTGCCCCGAGCTTCCTCGCTCACTGACTCGCTGCGCTCGGTCGTT
CGGCTGCGGCGAGCGGTATCAGCTCACTCAAAGGCGGTAATACGGTTATCCACAGAATCAGGGGATAACG
CAGGAAAGAACATGTGAGCAAAAGGCCAGCAAAAGGCCAGGAACCGTAAAAAGGCCGCGTTGCTGGCGTT
TTTCCATAGGCTCCGCCCCCCTGACGAGCATCACAAAAATCGACGCTCAAGTCAGAGGTGGCGAAACCCG
ACAGGACTATAAAGATACCAGGCGTTTCCCCCTGGAAGCTCCCTCGTGCGCTCTCCTGTTCCGACCCTGC
CGCTTACCGGATACCTGTCCGCCTTTCTCCCTTCGGGAAGCGTGGCGCTTTCTCATAGCTCACGCTGTAG
GTATCTCAGTTCGGTGTAGGTCGTTCGCTCCAAGCTGGGCTGTGTGCACGAACCCCCCGTTCAGCCCGAC
CGCTGCGCCTTATCCGGTAACTATCGTCTTGAGTCCAACCCGGTAAGACACGACTTATCGCCACTGGCAG
CAGCCACTGGTAACAGGATTAGCAGAGCGAGGTATGTAGGCGGTGCTACAGAGTTCTTGAAGTGGTGGCC
TAACTACGGCTACACTAGAAGAACAGTATTTGGTATCTGCGCTCTGCTGAAGCCAGTTACCTTCGGAAAA
AGAGTTGGTAGCTCTTGATCCGGCAAACAAACCACCGCTGGTAGCGGTGGTTTTTTTGTTTGCAAGCAGC
AGATTACGCGCAGAAAAAAAGGATCTCAAGAAGATCCTTTGATCTTTTCTACGGGGTCTGACGCTCAGTG
GAACGAAAACTCACGTTAAGGGATTTTGGTCATGAGATTATCAAAAAGGATCTTCACCTAGATCCTTTTA
AATTAAAAATGAAGTTTTAAATCAATCTAAAGTATATATGAGTAAACTTGGTCTGACAGTTACCAATGCT
TAATCAGTGAGGCACCTATCTCAGCGATCTGTCTATTTCGTTCATCCATAGTTGCCTGACTCCCCGTCGT
GTAGATAACTACGATACGGGAGGGCTTACCATCTGGCCCCAGTGCTGCAATGATACCGCGAGACCCACGC
TCACCGGCTCCAGATTTATCAGCAATAAACCAGCCAGCCGGAAGGGCCGAGCGCAGAAGTGGTCCTGCAA
CTTTATCCGCCTCCATCCAGTCTATTAATTGTTGCCGGGAAGCTAGAGTAAGTAGTTCGCCAGTTAATAG
TTTGCGCAACGTTGTTGCCATTGCTACAGGCATCGTGGTGTCACGCTCGTCGTTTGGTATGGCTTCATTC
AGCTCCGGTTCCCAACGATCAAGGCGAGTTACATGATCCCCCATGTTGTGCAAAAAAGCGGTTAGCTCCT
TCGGTCCTCCGATCGTTGTCAGAAGTAAGTTGGCCGCAGTGTTATCACTCATGGTTATGGCAGCACTGCA
TAATTCTCTTACTGTCATGCCATCCGTAAGATGCTTTTCTGTGACTGGTGAGTACTCAACCAAGTCATTC
TGAGAATAGTGTATGCGGCGACCGAGTTGCTCTTGCCCGGCGTCAACACGGGATAATACCGCGCCACATA
GCAGAACTTTAAAAGTGCTCATCATTGGAAAACGTTCTTCGGGGCGAAAACTCTCAAGGATCTTACCGCT
GTTGAGATCCAGTTCGATGTAACCCACTCGTGCACCCAACTGATCTTCAGCATCTTTTACTTTCACCAGC
GTTTCTGGGTGAGCAAAAACAGGAAGGCAAAATGCCGCAAAAAAGGGAATAAGGGCGACACGGAAATGTT
GAATACTCATACTCTTCCTTTTTCAATATTATTGAAGCATTTATCAGGGTTATTGTCTCATGAGCGGATA
CATATTTGAATGTATTTAGAAAAATAAACAAATAGGGGTTCCGCGCACATTTCCCCGAAAAGTGCCACCT
GACGTCGGCAGTGAAAAAAATGCTTTATTTGTGAAATTTGTGATGCTATTGCTTTATTTGTAACCATTAT
AAGCTGCAATAAACAAGTTAACAACAACAATTGCATTCATTTTATGTTTCAGGTTCAGGGGGAGGTGTGG
GAGGTTTTTTAAAGCAAGTAAAACCTCTACAAATGTGGTATGGCTGATTATGATCCTCTAGACTGCAGGG
CTGTCGGCCGCGGCGGCCCCCGTGGTGTGGAGTGCCCCTCAGTGCGGCGAGAGAGGTCCCGGCCTGAGAT
ACATACTTCTTTACATTCCATAGCTTAGCAGGTCCATATGGGCATATAAAGAAGTATGTTTCCCAAGCAG
GCAGTCTGCATGCAGTTCCAAGACCCCGGGACGCCGCCCCGGTAGAAGCTGACCCCAGATCTGGGCCCCC
GCGGCATATGACCGGTGAATTCTCCAGGCGATCTGACGGTTCACTAAACGAGCTCTGCTTATATAGGCCT
CCCACCGTACACGCCACCTCGACATACTCGAGTAGTTATTAATAGTAATCAATTACGGGGTCATTAGTTC
ATAGCCCATATATGGAGTTCCG
Features (pLannotate 1.2.2; 14 found; start..end, strand, type, name):
      1..304     +  enhancer       CMV enhancer: human cytomegalovirus immediate early enhancer
    305..508     +  promoter       CMV promoter: human cytomegalovirus (CMV) immediate early promoter
    632..709     +  ncRNA          mir-144: Accession: RF00682 - microRNA mir-144
    806..877     +  ncRNA          mir-451: Accession: RF00722 - microRNA mir-451
    962..1045    +  CDS            large T antigen (fragment): large T antigen from SV40 (simian virus 40)
   1068..1149    +  polyA_signal   SV40 poly(A) signal: SV40 polyadenylation signal
   1331..1919    -  rep_origin     ori: high-copy-number ColE1/pMB1/pBR322/pUC origin of replication
   2090..2950    -  CDS            AmpR: β-lactamase; bla; confers resistance to ampicillin, carbenicillin, and related antibiotics
   2951..3055    -  promoter       AmpR promoter: bla
   3088..3169    -  polyA_signal   SV40 poly(A) signal: SV40 polyadenylation signal
   3192..3275    -  CDS            large T antigen (fragment): large T antigen from SV40 (simian virus 40)
   3351..3427    -  ncRNA          mir-1: Accession: RF00103 - mir-1 microRNA precursor family
   3551..3585    -  promoter       minimal CMV promoter (fragment): human cytomegalovirus (CMV) immediate early promoter
   3603..3662    +  enhancer       CMV enhancer (fragment): human cytomegalovirus immediate early enhancer
