[The description below was written by a language model from this plasmid's Addgene catalogue record and pLannotate feature annotations shown in this document.]
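Description:
pBI-CMV1-mir144m4~451-CMV2-mir1 is a mammalian expression plasmid built on the Clontech pBI-CMV1 bidirectional backbone, designed to co-express two separate human microRNA transcripts from one vector. It is maintained in E. coli through a ColE1/pUC-type origin of replication and selected with ampicillin via the β-lactamase gene and its native promoter. The catalogue entry lists the plasmid as low copy, although the annotated origin is of the type usually described as high copy. The sequenced record is about 3.7 kb and carries no mammalian selection marker in the annotation, so it appears suited to transient transfection.

The payload consists of two divergent transcription units arranged around a shared CMV enhancer region. In one direction, the CMV enhancer and immediate early promoter drive a fragment of the human miR-144~451 cluster, with the mir-144 and mir-451 hairpins annotated in tandem, followed by an SV40 polyadenylation signal (the adjacent short "large T antigen" fragment is simply part of that SV40 terminator region). The mir-144 hairpin carries a variant designated mutant 4; the record does not state what the mutation is. In the opposite direction, a minimal CMV promoter drives the human miR-1-1 hairpin, terminated by a second SV40 poly(A) signal.

The associated study concerns how clustering with a neighbouring hairpin assists processing of suboptimal microRNA hairpins. The construct fits that context as a way to test how altering mir-144 affects maturation of the clustered miRNAs. The independently transcribed miR-1-1 plausibly serves as a co-expressed internal reference, though the record does not say so explicitly.
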