Addgene plasmid #164678: pBI-CMV1-mir144m4~451-CMV2-mir1
Purpose: Express miR-144(mutant4)~451 and miR-1-1 in mammalian cells
Depositing lab: David Bartel. Depositing organization: Whitehead Institute for Biomedical Research. Publication: MicroRNA Clustering Assists Processing of Suboptimal MicroRNA Hairpins through the Action of the ERH Protein. Fang W, Bartel DP. Mol Cell. 2020 Apr 16;78(2):289-302.e6. doi: 10.1016/j.molcel.2020.01.026. PubMed 32302541.
Backbone
  Vector backbone: pBI-CMV1
  Backbone manufacturer: Clontech
  Backbone size w/o insert (bp): 3114
  Vector type: Mammalian Expression
Growth in bacteria
  Bacterial resistance: Ampicillin, 100 μg/mL
  Growth temperature: 37°C
  Growth strain: DH5alpha
  Copy number: Low Copy
Gene/Insert 1
  Gene/Insert name: miR-144(mutant4)~451
  Species: H. sapiens (human)
  Entrez Gene: MIR144 (a.k.a. MIRN144, mir-144)
  Promoter: CMV
  Cloning method: Restriction Enzyme; 5′ cloning site NotI (not destroyed); 3′ cloning site HindIII (not destroyed)
  Sequencing primers: 5′ CAATGGGAGTTTGTTTTGGC
Gene/Insert 2
  Gene/Insert name: miR-1-1
  Species: H. sapiens (human)
  Entrez Gene: MIR1-1 (a.k.a. MIRN1-1, hsa-mir-1-1, miRNA1-1, mir-1-1)
  Promoter: CMV
  Cloning method: Restriction Enzyme; 5′ cloning site BglII (not destroyed); 3′ cloning site PstI (not destroyed)
  Sequencing primers: 5′ TGGGCTATGAACTAATGACC
Terms and licenses: Academic/Nonprofit Terms; Industry Terms: Not Available to Industry
How to cite: pBI-CMV1-mir144m4~451-CMV2-mir1 was a gift from David Bartel (Addgene plasmid # 164678 ; http://n2t.net/addgene:164678 ; RRID:Addgene_164678)
