>Addgene plasmid #164678 | pBI-CMV1-mir144m4~451-CMV2-mir1 | depositor partial sequence | sequence record 319817 | CAATGGGAGTTTGTTTTGGC
GCCCCATTGACGCAAATGGGCGGTAGGCGTGTACGGTGGGAGGTCTATATAAGCAGAGCTGGTTTAGTGA
ACCGTCAGATCCGCTAGGGATCCTCTAGTCAGCTGACGCGTGCTAGCGCGGCCGCGTTCTGCCCCCAGCC
CCTCACAGTGCTTTTCAAGCCATGCTTCCTGTGCCCCCAGTGGGGCCCTGGCTGGGATATCATCATATAC
TGTAAGTTTGCGATGAGACACTACAGTATAGATGATGTACTAGTCCGGGCACCCCCTGGGCTGGAGCCTG
ACAAGGAGGACAGGAGAGATGCTGCAAGCCCAAGAAGCTCTCTGCTCAGCCTGTCACAACCTACTGACTG
CCAGGGCACTTGGGAATGGCAAGGAAACCGTTACCATTACTGAGTTTAGTAATGGTAATGGTTCTCTTGC
TATACCCAGAAAACGTGCCAGGAAGAGAACTCAGGACCCTGAAGCAGACTACTGGAAGGGAGACTCCAAA
GCTTGTCGACGATATCTCCAGAGGATCATAATCAGCCATACCACATTTGTAGAGGTTTTACTTGCTTTAA
AAAACCTCCCACACCTCCCCCTGAACCTGAAACATAAAATGAATGCAATTGTTGTTGTTAACTTGTTTAT
TGCAGCTTATAATGGTTACAAATAAAGCAATAGCATCACAAATTTCACAAATAAAGCATTTTTTTCACTG
CCCCGAGCTTCCTCGCTCACTGACTCGCTGCGCTCGGTCGTTCGGCTGCGGCGAGCGGTATCAGCTCACT
CAAAGGCGGTAATACGGTTATCCACAGAATCAGGGGATAACGCANGA
